>Addgene plasmid #41615 | pFA6a-TRP1-PGAL1-GFP | depositor full sequence | sequence record 55649 | pFA6a-TRP1-PGAL1-GFP sequence 4909 bps
TCTATAGTGTCACCTAAATCGTATGTGTATGATACATAAGGTTATGTATTAATTGTAGCCGCGTTCTAAC
GACAATATGTCCATATGGTGCACTCTCAGTACAATCTGCTCTGATGCCGCATAGTTAAGCCAGCCCCGAC
ACCCGCCAACACCCGCTGACGCGCCCTGACGGGCTTGTCTGCTCCCGGCATCCGCTTACAGACAAGCTGT
GACCGTCTCCGGGAGCTGCATGTGTCAGAGGTTTTCACCGTCATCACCGAAACGCGCGAGACGAAAGGGC
CTCGTGATACGCCTATTTTTATAGGTTAATGTCATGATAATAATGGTTTCTTAGACGTCAGGTGGCACTT
TTCGGGGAAATGTGCGCGGAACCCCTATTTGTTTATTTTTCTAAATACATTCAAATATGTATCCGCTCAT
GAGACAATAACCCTGATAAATGCTTCAATAATATTGAAAAAGGAAGAGTATGAGTATTCAACATTTCCGT
GTCGCCCTTATTCCCTTTTTTGCGGCATTTTGCCTTCCTGTTTTTGCTCACCCAGAAACGCTGGTGAAAG
TAAAAGATGCTGAAGATCAGTTGGGTGCACGAGTGGGTTACATCGAACTGGATCTCAACAGCGGTAAGAT
CCTTGAGAGTTTTCGCCCCGAAGAACGTTTTCCAATGATGAGCACTTTTAAAGTTCTGCTATGTGGCGCG
GTATTATCCCGTATTGACGCCGGGCAAGAGCAACTCGGTCGCCGCATACACTATTCTCAGAATGACTTGG
TTGAGTACTCACCAGTCACAGAAAAGCATCTTACGGATGGCATGACAGTAAGAGAATTATGCAGTGCTGC
CATAACCATGAGTGATAACACTGCGGCCAACTTACTTCTGACAACGATCGGAGGACCGAAGGAGCTAACC
GCTTTTTTGCACAACATGGGGGATCATGTAACTCGCCTTGATCGTTGGGAACCGGAGCTGAATGAAGCCA
TACCAAACGACGAGCGTGACACCACGATGCCTGTAGCAATGGCAACAACGTTGCGCAAACTATTAACTGG
CGAACTACTTACTCTAGCTTCCCGGCAACAATTAATAGACTGGATGGAGGCGGATAAAGTTGCAGGACCA
CTTCTGCGCTCGGCCCTTCCGGCTGGCTGGTTTATTGCTGATAAATCTGGAGCCGGTGAGCGTGGGTCTC
GCGGTATCATTGCAGCACTGGGGCCAGATGGTAAGCCCTCCCGTATCGTAGTTATCTACACGACGGGGAG
TCAGGCAACTATGGATGAACGAAATAGACAGATCGCTGAGATAGGTGCCTCACTGATTAAGCATTGGTAA
CTGTCAGACCAAGTTTACTCATATATACTTTAGATTGATTTAAAACTTCATTTTTAATTTAAAAGGATCT
AGGTGAAGATCCTTTTTGATAATCTCATGACCAAAATCCCTTAACGTGAGTTTTCGTTCCACTGAGCGTC
AGACCCCGTAGAAAAGATCAAAGGATCTTCTTGAGATCCTTTTTTTCTGCGCGTAATCTGCTGCTTGCAA
ACAAAAAAACCACCGCTACCAGCGGTGGTTTGTTTGCCGGATCAAGAGCTACCAACTCTTTTTCCGAAGG
TAACTGGCTTCAGCAGAGCGCAGATACCAAATACTGTCCTTCTAGTGTAGCCGTAGTTAGGCCACCACTT
CAAGAACTCTGTAGCACCGCCTACATACCTCGCTCTGCTAATCCTGTTACCAGTGGCTGCTGCCAGTGGC
GATAAGTCGTGTCTTACCGGGTTGGACTCAAGACGATAGTTACCGGATAAGGCGCAGCGGTCGGGCTGAA
CGGGGGGTTCGTGCACACAGCCCAGCTTGGAGCGAACGACCTACACCGAACTGAGATACCTACAGCGTGA
GCATTGAGAAAGCGCCACGCTTCCCGAAGGGAGAAAGGCGGACAGGTATCCGGTAAGCGGCAGGGTCGGA
ACAGGAGAGCGCACGAGGGAGCTTCCAGGGGGAAACGCCTGGTATCTTTATAGTCCTGTCGGGTTTCGCC
ACCTCTGACTTGAGCGTCGATTTTTGTGATGCTCGTCAGGGGGGCGGAGCCTATGGAAAAACGCCAGCAA
CGCGGCCTTTTTACGGTTCCTGGCCTTTTGCTGGCCTTTTGCTCACATGTTCTTTCCTGCGTTATCCCCT
GATTCTGTGGATAACCGTATTACCGCCTTTGAGTGAGCTGATACCGCTCGCCGCAGCCGAACGACCGAGC
GCAGCGAGTCAGTGAGCGAGGAAGCGGAAGAGCGCCCAATACGCAAACCGCCTCTCCCCGCGCGTTGGCC
GATTCATTAATGCAGGTTAACCTGGCTTATCGAAATTAATACGACTCACTATAGGGAGACCGGCAGATCC
GCGGCCGCATAGGCCACTAGTGGATCTGATATCATCGATGAATTCGAGCTCGTTTAAACCTCCTTACGCA
TCTGTGCGGTATTTCACACCGCAGGCAAGTGCACAAACAATACTTAAATAAATACTACTCAGTAATAACC
TATTTCTTAGCATTTTTGACGAAATTTGCTATTTTGTTAGAGTCTTTTACACCATTTGTCTCCACACCTC
CGCTTACATCAACACCAATAACGCCATTTAATCTAAGCGCATCACCAACATTTTCTGGCGTCAGTCCACC
AGCTAACATAAAATGTAAGCTTTCGGGGCTCTCTTGCCTTCCAACCCAGTCAGAAATCGAGTTCCAATCC
AAAAGTTCACCTGTCCCACCTGCTTCTGAATCAAACAAGGGAATAAACGAATGAGGTTTCTGTGAAGCTG
CACTGAGTAGTATGTTGCAGTCTTTTGGAAATACGAGTCTTTTAATAACTGGCAAACCGAGGAACTCTTG
GTATTCTTGCCACGACTCATCTCCATGCAGTTGGACGATATCAATGCCGTAATCATTGACCAGAGCCAAA
ACATCCTCCTTAGGTTGATTACGAAACACGCCAACCAAGTATTTCGGAGTGCCTGAACTATTTTTATATG
CTTTTACAAGACTTGAAATTTTCCTTGCAATAACCGGGTCAATTGTTCTCTTTCTATTGGGCACACATAT
AATACCCAGCAAGTCAGCATCGGAATCTAGAGCACATTCTGCGGCCTCTGTGCTCTGCAAGCCGCAAACT
TTCACCAATGGACCAGAACTACCTGTGAAATTAATAACAGACATACTCCAAGCTGCCTTTGTGTGCTTAA
TCACGTATACTCACGTGCTCAATAGTCACCAATGCCCTCCCTCTTGGCCCTCTCCTTTTCTTTTTTCGAC
CGAATTAATTCTTAATCGGCAAAAAAAGAAAAGCTCCGGATCAAGATTGTACAGATCTGTAAAGAGCCCC
ATTATCTTAGCCTAAAAAAACCTTCTCTTTGGAACTTTCAGTAATACGCTTAACTGCTCATTGCTATATT
GAAGTACGGATTAGAAGCCGCCGAGCGGGTGACAGCCCTCCGAAGGAAGACTCTCCTCCGTGCGTCCTCG
TCTTCACCGGTCGCGTTCCTGAAACGCAGATGTGCCTCGCGCCGCACTGCTCCGAACAATAAAGATTCTA
CAATACTAGCTTTTATGGTTATGAAGAGGAAAAATTGGCAGTAACCTGGCCCCACAAACCTTCAAATGAA
CGAATCAAATTAACAACCATAGGATGATAATGCGATTAGTTTTTTAGCCTTATTTCTGGGGTAATTAATC
AGCGAAGCGATGATTTTTGATCTATTAACAGATATATAAATGCAAAAACTGCATAACCACTTTAACTAAT
ACTTTCAACATTTTCGGTTTGTATTACTTCTTATTCAAATGTAATAAAAGTATCAACAAAAAATTGTTAA
TATACCTCTATACTTTAACGTCAAGGAGAAAAAACCCGGATCTCAAAATGTCTTTAATTAACAGTAAAGG
AGAAGAACTTTTCACTGGAGTTGTCCCAATTCTTGTTGAATTAGATGGTGATGTTAATGGGCACAAATTT
TCTGTCAGTGGAGAGGGTGAAGGTGATGCAACATACGGAAAACTTACCCTTAAATTTATTTGCACTACTG
GAAAACTACCTGTTCCATGGCCAACACTTGTCACTACTTTCACTTATGGTGTTCAATGCTTTTCAAGATA
CCCAGATCATATGAAACGGCATGACTTTTTCAAGAGTGCCATGCCCGAAGGTTATGTACAGGAAAGAACT
ATATTTTTCAAAGATGACGGGAACTACAAGACACGTGCTGAAGTCAAGTTTGAAGGTGATACCCTTGTTA
ATAGAATCGAGTTAAAAGGTATTGATTTTAAAGAAGATGGAAACATTCTTGGACACAAATTGGAATACAA
CTATAACTCACACAATGTATACATCATGGCAGACAAACAAAAGAATGGAATCAAAGTTAACTTCAAAATT
AGACACAACATTGAAGATGGAAGCGTTCAACTAGCAGACCATTATCAACAAAATACTCCAATTGGCGATG
GCCCTGTCCTTTTACCAGACAACCATTACCTGTCCACACAATCTGCCCTTTCGAAAGATCCCAACGAAAA
GAGAGACCACATGGTCCTTCTTGAGTTTGTAACAGCTGCTGGGATTACACATGGCATGGATGAACTATAC
AAATAGGGCGCGCCACTTCTAAATAAGCGAATTTCTTATGATTTATGATTTTTATTATTAAATAAGTTAT
AAAAAAAATAAGTGTATACAAATTTTAAAGTGACTCTTAGGTTTTAAAACGAAAATTCTTATTCTTGAGT
AACTCTTTCCTGTAGGTCAGGTTGCTTTCTCAGGTATAGTATGAGGTCGCTCTTATTGACCACACCTCTA
CCGGCAGATCCGCTAGGGATAACAGGGTAATATAGATCCGTCGACCTGCAGCGTACGAAGCTTCAGCTGG
CGGCCGCGT
Features (pLannotate 1.2.2; 14 found; start..end, strand, type, name):
      1..19      -  promoter       SP6 promoter: promoter for bacteriophage SP6 RNA polymerase
     82..133     -  misc_feature   bom (fragment): basis of mobility region from pBR322
    235..270     -  CDS            rop (fragment): Rop protein, which maintains plasmids at low copy number; rop
    365..469     +  promoter       AmpR promoter: bla
    470..1330    +  CDS            AmpR: β-lactamase; bla; confers resistance to ampicillin, carbenicillin, and related antibiotics
   1501..2089    +  rep_origin     ori: high-copy-number ColE1/pMB1/pBR322/pUC origin of replication
   2272..2325    +  CDS            lacI (fragment): lac repressor; lacI; The lac repressor binds to the lac operator to inhibit transcription in E. coli. This inhibition can be relieved by adding lactose or isopropyl-β-D-thiogalactopyranoside (IPTG).
   2347..2365    +  promoter       T7 promoter: promoter for bacteriophage T7 RNA polymerase
   2440..2473    -  misc_feature   bom (fragment): basis of mobility region from pBR322
   2520..3194    -  CDS            TRP1: phosphoribosylanthranilate isomerase, required for tryptophan biosynthesis; S. cerevisiae TRP1; yeast auxotrophic marker
   3195..3342    -  promoter       TRP1 promoter: S. cerevisiae TRP1
   3437..3878    +  promoter       GAL1 promoter: S. cerevisiae GAL1; inducible promoter, regulated by Gal4
   3913..4626    +  CDS            GFP: Aequoria victoria green fluorescent protein
   4647..4834    +  terminator     ADH1 terminator: S. cerevisiae ADH1; transcription terminator for the S. cerevisiae alcohol dehydrogenase 1 (ADH1) gene
