[The description below was written by a language model from this plasmid's Addgene catalogue record and pLannotate feature annotations shown in this document.]
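Description:
pFA6a-TRP1-PGAL1-GFP is a yeast genomic targeting plasmid built on the pFA6a backbone and belongs to a set of modules designed for PCR-based gene deletion and modification in Saccharomyces cerevisiae. It is not a yeast-replicating vector: the feature table shows no yeast origin or centromere, only a high-copy ColE1/pUC-type origin and an ampicillin resistance gene (bla with its own promoter) for propagation and selection in E. coli. Short fragments annotated as bom, rop and lacI are backbone remnants rather than functional elements. T7 and SP6 phage promoters flank the module and serve as sequencing primer sites.

The payload is a cassette of about 2.3 kb cloned between BglII and PacI sites. It begins with the S. cerevisiae TRP1 auxotrophic marker and its native promoter, placed in reverse orientation so that it is transcribed away from the rest of the module. This is followed, in the forward direction, by the galactose-inducible, Gal4-regulated GAL1 promoter driving a GFP coding sequence, recorded as the S65T variant. An ADH1 terminator lies downstream of GFP in the plasmid.

In use, the module serves as a PCR template. Primers carrying tails homologous to a chosen chromosomal locus amplify the cassette, and the product integrates by homologous recombination, with transformants selected by tryptophan prototrophy in a trp1 strain. The marker–promoter–GFP arrangement is suited to insertion at the 5′ end of a target gene, replacing its native promoter with PGAL1 and fusing GFP to the N-terminus of the protein. This allows regulated expression together with fluorescent localisation. The record does not state which boundaries are amplified or whether the ADH1 terminator is included in the integrated fragment.
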