Addgene plasmid #41615: pFA6a-TRP1-PGAL1-GFP
Depositing lab: John Pringle. Depositing organization: University of North Carolina at Chapel Hill. Publication: Additional modules for versatile and economical PCR-based gene deletion and modification in Saccharomyces cerevisiae. Longtine MS, McKenzie A 3rd, Demarini DJ, Shah NG, Wach A, Brachat A, Philippsen P, Pringle JR. Yeast. 1998 Jul;14(10):953-61. 10.1002/(SICI)1097-0061(199807)14:10<953::AID-YEA293>3.0.CO;2-U PubMed 9717241.
Backbone
  Vector backbone: pFA6a
  Vector type: Yeast genomic targeting
  Selectable markers: TRP1
Growth in bacteria
  Bacterial resistance: Ampicillin, 100 μg/mL
  Growth temperature: 37°C
  Growth strain: DH5alpha
  Copy number: Unknown
Gene/Insert
  Gene/Insert name: GAL1 promoter (alt name: GAL1)
  Species: S. cerevisiae (budding yeast)
  Insert size (bp): 2284
  Entrez Gene: GAL1 (a.k.a. YBR020W)
  Tag / fusion protein: TRP1 reverse orientation (N terminal on insert); GFP(S65T) (C terminal on insert); yeast ADH1 terminator (C terminal on insert)
  Cloning method: Restriction Enzyme; 5′ cloning site BglII (not destroyed); 3′ cloning site PacI (not destroyed)
  Sequencing primers: 5′ T7_promoter; 3′ Sp6_primer
Terms and licenses: Academic/Nonprofit Terms; Industry Terms: Not Available to Industry
How to cite: pFA6a-TRP1-PGAL1-GFP was a gift from John Pringle (Addgene plasmid # 41615 ; http://n2t.net/addgene:41615 ; RRID:Addgene_41615)
