>Addgene plasmid #41615 | pFA6a-TRP1-PGAL1-GFP | addgene partial sequence | sequence record 56530 | Sp6 5'-ATTTAGGTGACACTATAG-3'
CGCTGCAGGTCGACGGATCTATATTACCCTGTTATCCCTAGCGGATCTGCCGGTAGAGGTGTGGTCAATA
AGAGCGACCTCATACTATACCTGAGAAAGCAACCTGACCTACAGGAAAGAGTTACTCAAGAATAAGAATT
TTCGTTTTAAAACCTAAGAGTCACTTTAAAATTTGTATACACTTATTTTTTTTATAACTTATTTAATAAT
AAAAATCATAAATCATAAGAAATTCGCTTATTTAGAAGTGGCGCGCCCTATTTGTATAGTTCATCCATGC
CATGTGTAATCCCAGCAGCTGTTACAAACTCAAGAAGGACCATGTGGTCTCTCTTTTCGTTGGGATCTTT
CGAAAGGGCAGATTGTGTGGACAGGTAATGGTTGTCTGGTAAAAGGACAGGGCCATCGCCAATTGGAGTA
TTTTGTTGATAATGGTCTGCTAGTTGAACGCTTCCATCTTCAATGTTGTGTCTAATTTTGAAGTTAACTT
TGATTCCATTCTTTTGTTTGTCTGCCATGATGTATACATTGTGTGAGTTATAGTTGTATTCCAATTTGTG
TCCAAGAATGTTTCCATCTTCTTTAAAATCAATACCTTTTAACTCGATTCTATTAACAAGGGTATCACCT
TCAAACTTGACTTCAGCACGTGTCTTGTAGTTCCCGTCATCTTTGAAAAATATAGTTCTTTCCTGTACAT
AACCTTCGGGCATGGCACTCTTGAAAAAGTCATGCCGTTTCATATGATCTGGGTATCTTGAAAAGCATTG
AACACCATAAGTGAAAGTAGTGACAAGTGTTGGCCATGGAACAGGTAGTTTTCCAGTAGTGCAAATAAAT
TTAAGGGTAAGTTTTCCGTATGTTGCATCACCTTCACCCTCTCCACTGACAGAAAATTTGTGCCCATTAA
CATCACCATCTAATTCAACAAGAATTGGGACAACTCCAGTGAAAAGT
