>Addgene plasmid #41615 | pFA6a-TRP1-PGAL1-GFP | addgene partial sequence | sequence record 56531 | T7 5'-TAATACGACTCACTATAGGG-3'
CACTAGTGGATCTGATATCATCGATGAATTCGAGCTCGTTTAAACCTCCTTACGCATCTGTGCGGTATTT
CACACCGCATAGATCGGCAAGTGCACAAACAATACTTAAATAAATACTACTCAGTAATAACCTATTTCTT
AGCATTTTTGACGAAATTTGCTATTTTGTTAGAGTCTTTTACACCATTTGTCTCCACACCTCCGCTTACA
TCAACACCAATAACGCCATTTAATCTAAGCGCATCACCAACATTTTCTGGCGTCAGTCCACCAGCTAACA
TAAAATGTAAGCTTTCGGGGCTCTCTTGCCTTCCAACCCAGTCAGAAATCGAGTTCCAATCCAAAAGTTC
ACCTGTCCCACCTGCTTCTGAATCAAACAAGGGAATAAACGAATGAGGTTTCTGTGAAGCTGCACTGAGT
AGTATGTTGCAGTCTTTTGGAAATACGAGTCTTTTAATAACTGGCAAACCGAGGAACTCTTGGTATTCTT
GCCACGACTCATCTCCATGCAGTTGGACGATATCAATGCCGTAATCATTGACCAGAGCCAAAACATCCTC
CTTAGGTTGATTACGAAACACGCCAACCAAGTATTTCGGAGTGCCTGAACTATTTTTATATGCTTTTACA
AGACTTGAAATTTTCCTTGCAATAACCGGGTCAATTGTTCTCTTTCTATTGGGCACACATATAATACCCA
GCAAGTCAGCATCGGAATCTAGAGCACATTCTGCGGCCTCTGTGCTCTGCAAGCCGCAAACTTTCACCAA
TGGACCAGAACTACCTGTGAAATTAATAACAGACATACTCCAAGCTGCCTTTGTGTGCTTAATCACGTAT
ACTCACGTGCTCAATAGTCACCAATGCCCTCCCTCTTGGCCCTCTCCTTTTCTTTTTTCGACCGAATTAA
TTCTTAATCGGCAAAAAAAGAAAAGCTCCGGATCAAGATTGTACAGATCTGTAAAGAGCC
