>Addgene plasmid #41615 | pFA6a-TRP1-PGAL1-GFP | addgene partial sequence | sequence record 56532 | GFP-R 5'-CCATCTAATTCAACAAGAATTGGGACAAC-3'
TTCTTCTCCTTTACTGTTAATTAAAGACATTTTGAGATCCGGGTTTTTTCTCCTTGACGTTAAAGTATAG
AGGTATATTAACAATTTTTTGTTGATACTTTTATTACATTTGAATAAGAAGTAATACAAACCGAAAATGT
TGAAAGTATTAGTTAAAGTGGTTATGCAGTTTTTGCATTTATATATCTGTTAATAGATCAAAAATCATCG
CTTCGCTGATTAATTACCCCAGAAATAAGGCTAAAAAACTAATCGCATTATCATCCTATGGTTGTTAATT
TGATTCGTTCATTTGAAGGTTTGTGGGGCCAGGTTACTGCCAATTTTTCCTCTTCATAACCATAAAAGCT
AGTATTGTAGAATCTTTATTGTTCGGAGCAGTGCGGCGCGAGGCACATCTGCGTTTCAGGAACGCGACCG
GTGAAGACGAGGACGCACGGAGGAGAGTCTTCCTTCGGAGGGCTGTCACCCGCTCGGCGGCTTCTAATCC
GTACTTCAATATAGCAATGAGCAGTTAAGCGTATTACTGAAAGTTCCAAAGAGAAGGTTTTTTTAGGCTA
AGATAATGGGGCTCTTTACAGATCTGTACAATCTTGATCCGGAGCTTTTCTTTTTTTGCCGATTAAGAAT
TAATTCGGTCGAAAAAAGAAAAGGAGAGGGCCAAGAGGGAGGGCATTGGTGACTATTGAGCACGTGAGTA
TACGTGATTAAGCACACAAAGGCAGCTTGGAGTATGTCTGTTATTAATTTCACAGGTAGTTCTGGTCCAT
TGGTGAAAGTTTGCGGCTTGCAGAGCACAGAGGCCGCAGAATGTGCTCTAGATTCCGATGCTGACTTGCT
GGGTATTATATGTGTGCCCAATAGAAAGAGAACAATTGACCCGGTTATTGCAAGGAAAATTTCAAGTCTT
GTAAAAGCATATAAAAATAGTTCAGG
